>Addgene plasmid #173778 | pIT5_KD_NahR | addgene full sequence | sequence record 342311 | Addgene NGS Result
GAATTCCGCTTAACGATCGTTGGCTGGGGGCCTCGCTTGGGTTATTGCTGGTGCCCGGCCGGGCGCAATA
TTCATGTTGATGATTTATTATATATCGAGTGGTGTATTTATTTATATTGTTTGCTCCGTTACCGTTATTA
ACAGCTGTCACCGGATGTGCTTTCCGGTCTGATGAGTCCGTGAGGACGAAACAGCCTCTACAAATAATTT
TGTTTAATCTAGACTCGAGACTAGTCTCGGTACCAAATTCCAGAAAAGAGGCCTCCCGAAAGGGGGGCCT
TTTTCGTTTTGGTCCAATGGCGGCGCGCCATCGAATGGTGCAAAACCTTTCGCGGTATGGCATGATAGCG
CCCGGAAGAGAGTCAATTCATGGGGGTTGAATATGGAACTGCGTGACCTGGATTTAAACCTGCTGGTGGT
GTTCAACCAGTTGCTGGTCGACAGACGCGTCTCTGTCACTGCGGAGAACCTGGGCCTGACCCAGCCTGCC
GTGAGCAATGCGCTGAAACGCCTGCGCACCTCGCTACAGGACCCACTCTTCGTGCGCACACATCAGGGAA
TGGAACCCACACCCTATGCCGCGCATCTGGCCGAGCACGTCACTTCGGCCATGCACGCACTGCGCAACGC
CCTACAGCACCATGAAAGCTTCGATCCGCTGACCAGCGAGCGTACCTTCACCCTGGCCATGACCGACATT
GGCGAGATCTACTTCATGCCGCGGCTGATGGATGCGCTGGCTCACCAGGCCCCCAATTGCGTGATCAGTA
CGGTGCGCGACAGTTCGATGAGCCTGATGCAGGCCTTGCAGAACGGAACCGTGGACTTGGCCGTGGGCCT
GCTTCCCAATCTGCAAACTGGCTTCTTTCAGCGCCGGCTGCTCCAGAATCACTACGTGTGCCTATGTCGC
AAGGACCATCCAGTCACCCGCGAACCCCTGACTCTGGAGCGCTTCTGTTCCTACGGCCACGTGCGTGTCA
TCGCCGCTGGCACCGGCCACGGCGAGGTGGACACGTACATGACACGGGTCGGCATCCGGCGCGACATCCG
TCTGGAAGTGCCGCACTTCGCCGCCGTTGGCCACATCCTCCAGCGCACCGATCTGCTCGCCACTGTGCCG
ATATGTTTAGCCGACTGCTGCGTAGAGCCCTTCGGCCTAAGCGCCTTGCCGCACCCAGTCGTCTTGCCTG
AAATAGCCATCAACATGTTCTGGCATGCGAAGTACCACAAGGACCTAGCCAATATTTGGTTGCGGCAACT
GATGTTTGACCTGTTTACGGATTGATAAGGATCCTAATTGGTAACGAATCAATGCATGGCGCCTAACCTA
AACTGACAGGCATCAAATTAAGCAGAAGGCCATCCTGACGGATGGCCTTTTTGCGTTTCGAACAATTGAA
AAAACCTCGCGCCTTACCTGTTGAGTAATAGTCAAAAGCCTCCGGTCGGAGGCTTTTGACTTTCTGCTTA
CTGAATTTCGGTGGTGCCGTTAATTAACCGGTGGGCCCTCATGATAATAATGGTTTCTTAGACGTCTACC
GTTCGTATAATGTATGCTATACGAAGTTATCCTAGGCGACAATGTAACTACTAGAGCTGATCCTTCAACT
CAGCAAAAGTTCGATTTATTCAACAAAGCCACGTTGTGTCTCAAAATCTCTGATGTTACATTGCACAAGA
TAAAAATATATCATCATGAACAATAAAACTGTCTGCTTACATAAACAGTAATACAAGGGGTGTTATGAGC
CATATTCAACGGGAAACGTCTTGCTCCCGTCCGCGCTTAAACTCCAACATGGACGCTGATTTATATGGGT
ATAAATGGGCTCGCGATAATGTCGGGCAATCAGGTGCGACAATCTATCGCTTGTATGGGAAGCCCGATGC
GCCAGAGTTGTTTCTGAAACATGGCAAAGGTAGCGTTGCCAATGATGTTACAGATGAGATGGTCCGTCTC
AACTGGCTGACGGAGTTTATGCCTCTCCCGACCATCAAGCATTTTATCCGTACTCCTGATGATGCGTGGT
TACTCACCACCGCGATTCCTGGGAAAACAGCCTTCCAGGTATTAGAAGAATATCCTGATTCAGGTGAAAA
TATTGTTGATGCGCTGGCCGTGTTCCTGCGCCGGTTACATTCGATTCCTGTTTGTAATTGTCCTTTTAAC
AGCGATCGTGTATTTCGTCTTGCTCAGGCGCAATCACGCATGAATAACGGTTTGGTTGATGCGAGTGATT
TTGATGACGAGCGTAATGGCTGGCCTGTTGAACAAGTCTGGAAAGAAATGCACAAGCTCTTGCCATTCTC
ACCGGATTCAGTCGTCACTCATGGTGATTTCTCACTTGATAACCTTATTTTTGACGAGGGGAAATTAATA
GGTTGTATTGATGTTGGACGGGTCGGAATCGCAGACCGTTACCAGGACCTTGCCATTCTTTGGAACTGCC
TCGGTGAGTTTTCTCCTTCATTACAGAAACGGCTTTTTCAAAAATATGGTATTGATAATCCTGATATGAA
TAAATTGCAGTTTCATTTGATGCTCGATGAGTTTTTCTAATAATACTAGCAGAAATCATCCTTAGCGAAA
GCTAAGGATTTTTTTTATCTGATTACCGCCTTTGAGTGAGCGTCGACCTAGTGCGGCCGCAAGATCCGGC
CACGATGCGTCCGGCGTAGAGGATCTGAAGATCAGCAGTTCAACCTGTTGATAGTACGTACTAAGCTCTC
ATGTTTCACGTACTAAGCTCTCATGTTTAACGTACTAAGCTCTCATGTTTAACGAACTAAACCCTCATGG
CTAACGTACTAAGCTCTCATGGCTAACGTACTAAGCTCTCATGTTTCACGTACTAAGCTCTCATGTTTGA
ACAATAAAATTAATATAAATCAGCAACTTAAATAGCCTCTAAGGTTTTAAGTTTTATAAGAAAAAAAAGA
ATATATAAGGCTTTTAAAGCTTTTAAGGTTTAACGGTTGTGGACAACAAGCCAGGGATGTAACGCACTGA
GAAGCCCTTAGAGCCTCTCAAAGCAATTTTGAGTGACACAGGAACACTTAACGGCTGACATGGGAATTAG
GAAGATAACTTCGTATAATGTATGCTATACGAACGGTACATATGCCATGGTGTGGTCAATGTGTGGACGT
GACCAGAAACAAATCCTTTTATTTCATGTAATTAGATATTAAAAAATGTCACCAATAACTGACTTGGTAG
CCCCCGCCGTAGCGGTATTTTCTGTTGTATTACAATTAGTTAAATTACTCATATCGCTTCAATTGGCTCT
AGTTAACTCTGGTTTATGGACGCATTATGGACATGCTAGCTTCTTCGTCTGTTTCTACTGGTATTGGCAC
AAACCTGATTCCAATTTGAGCAAGGCTATGTGCCATCTCGATACTCGTTCTTAACTCAACAGAAGATGCT
TTGTGCATACAGCCCCTCGTTTATTATTTATCTCCTCAGCCAGCCGCTGTGCTTTCAGTGGATTTCGGAT
AACAGAAAGGCCGGGAAATACCCAGCCTCGCTTTGTAACGGAGTAGAGACGAAAGTGATTGCGCCTACCC
GGATATTATCGTGAGGATGCGTCATCGCCATTAATTCACTGATCAGTGATAAGCTGTCAAACATGAGAAT
TGATCCGGCTGCCTCGCGCGTTTCGGTGATGACGGTGAAAACCTCTGACACATGCAGCTCCCGGAGACGG
TCACAGCTTGTCTGTAAGCGGATGCCGGGAGCAGACAAGCCCGTCAGGGCGCGTCAGCGGGTGTTGGCGG
GTGTCGGGGCGCAGCCATGACCCAGTCACGTAGCGATAGCGGAGTGTATGCTGCACATGACATTAACCTA
TAAAAATAGGCGTATCACGAGGCCCTTTCGTCTTCAAGAATTAATTCCCAATTCCCCAGGCATCAAATAA
AACGAAAGGCTCAGTCGAAAGACTGGGCCTTTCGTTTTATCTGTTGTTTGTCGGTGAACGCTCTCCTGAG
TAGGACAAATCCGCCGGGAGCGGATTTGAACGTTGCGAAGCAACGGCCCGGAGGGTGGCGGGCAGGACGC
CCGCCATAAACTGCCAGGAATTAATTCCCCAGGCATCAAATAAAACGAAAGGCTCAGTCGAAAGACTGGG
CCTTTCGTTTTATCTGTTGTTTGTCGGTGAACGCTCTCCTGAGTAGGACAAATCCGCCGGGAGCGGATTT
GAACGTTGCGAAGCAACGGCCCGGAGGGTGGCGGGCAGGACGCCCGCCATAAACTGCCAGGAATTAATTC
CCCAGGCATCAAATAAAACGAAAGGCTCAGTCGAAAGACTGGGCCTTTCGTTTTATCTGTTGTTTGTCGG
TGAACGCTCTCCTGAGTAGGACAAATCCGCCGGGAGCGGATTTGAACGTTGCGAAGCAACGGCCCGGAGG
GTGGCGGGCAGGACGCCCGCCATAAACTGCCAGGAATTGGGGATCG
Features (pLannotate 1.2.2; 16 found; start..end, strand, type, name):
    145..194     +  misc_RNA       sTRSV HHRz: hammerhead ribozyme from the tobacco ringspot virus satellite RNA (Khvorova et al., 2003)
    308..370     +  promoter       lacIq promoter (fragment): lacI (mutant); In the lacIq allele, a single base change in the promoter boosts expression of the lacI gene about 10-fold.
    383..1282    +  CDS            nahR: NAHR_PSEPU - Protein inferred from homology: Swiss-Prot protein existence level 3. Regulates the expression of the naphthalene (nahA-F) and salicylate (nahG-M) metabolism genes. From Pseudomonas putida (Arthrobacter siderocapsulatus).
   1354..1381    +  terminator     rrnB T2 terminator: transcription terminator T2 from the E. coli rrnB gene
   1430..1461    -  terminator     tonB terminator: bidirectional E. coli tonB-P14 transcription terminator
   1537..1570    -  protein_bind   lox66: Right element (RE) mutant of loxP (Araki et al., 2010). Cre-mediated recombination occurs in the 8-bp core sequence (GCATACAT). Cre recombinase
   1745..2560    +  CDS            KanR: aminoglycoside phosphotransferase confers resistance to kanamycin in bacteria or G418 (Geneticin®) in eukaryotes
   2572..2612    +  terminator     bacterial terminator (fragment): putative bacterial transcription terminator
   2682..3070    +  rep_origin     R6K γ ori: γ replication origin from E. coli plasmid R6K; requires the R6K initiator protein pi for replication
   3085..3118    -  protein_bind   lox71: Left element (LE) mutant of loxP (Araki et al., 2010). Cre-mediated recombination occurs in the 8-bp core sequence (GCATACAT). Cre recombinase
   3345..3591    -  terminator     λ tL3 terminator: transcription terminator tL3 from phage λ
   3648..3688    +  CDS            rop (fragment): Rop protein, which maintains plasmids at low copy number; rop
   3790..3829    +  misc_feature   bom (fragment): basis of mobility region from pBR322
   3914..4000    +  terminator     rrnB T1 terminator: Escherichia coli rrnB; transcription terminator T1 from the E. coli rrnB gene
   4097..4183    +  terminator     rrnB T1 terminator: Escherichia coli rrnB; transcription terminator T1 from the E. coli rrnB gene
   4280..4366    +  terminator     rrnB T1 terminator: Escherichia coli rrnB; transcription terminator T1 from the E. coli rrnB gene
