[The description below was written by a language model from this plasmid's Addgene catalogue record and pLannotate feature annotations shown in this document.]
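Description:
pIT5_KD_NahR is an empty-backbone member of the pIT5 series of bacterial genome integration vectors, intended for placing synthetic-biology constructs into the E. coli chromosome in single copy. It replicates from the R6K γ origin, which depends on the pi initiator protein, so it can only be maintained as a plasmid in a pir+ host, where the record lists it as low copy. In ordinary strains it cannot replicate, and kanamycin resistance (KanR) therefore selects for chromosomal integrants. According to the depositor, integration is directed to the D145 attachment site and is driven by the D145 integrase supplied from a separate helper plasmid. The phage attachment sequence itself is not annotated in the feature table.

The KanR gene and R6K γ origin sit together between lox66 and lox71, mutant loxP sites. This arrangement is consistent with Cre-mediated removal of the marker and origin after integration, leaving a poorly recombining double-mutant site, so that the same selection can be reused in further rounds of integration. The retained portion carries nahR, the Pseudomonas putida salicylate-responsive regulator, downstream of a lacIq promoter fragment and followed by an rrnB T2 terminator. The record describes this as enabling sodium salicylate-inducible expression of a gene cloned into the vector. The NahR-responsive promoter is not annotated and no insert is present. An sTRSV hammerhead ribozyme lies upstream of the regulator cassette, probably serving as a transcript insulator for the cloned gene, although the record does not state this. Multiple terminators (three rrnB T1 copies, λ tL3, tonB) insulate the cargo region from flanking transcription. Short rop and bom fragments appear to be residual sequence matches.
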