Addgene plasmid #173778: pIT5_KD_NahR
Purpose: (Empty Backbone) Bacterial genomic integration vector, NahR repressor
Depositing lab: Keith Shearwin. Depositing organization: Adelaide University. Publication: The pIT5 Plasmid Series, an Improved Toolkit for Repeated Genome Integration in E. coli. Hao N, Chen Q, Dodd IB, Shearwin KE. ACS Synth Biol. 2021 Jun 30. doi: 10.1021/acssynbio.1c00215. PubMed 34190535.
Backbone
  Vector backbone: pIT5
  Vector type: Bacterial Expression, Synthetic Biology
Growth in bacteria
  Bacterial resistance: Kanamycin, 50 μg/mL
  Growth temperature: 37°C
  Growth strain: EC100D pir+ from Epicentre
  Copy number: Low Copy
Gene/Insert
  Gene/Insert name: None
Terms and licenses: Academic/Nonprofit Terms; Industry Terms: Not Available to Industry
Depositor comments: pIT5_KD_NahR is designed to be integrated into the D145 attachment site, using the D145 integrase helper plasmid pHelper_D. This version of plasmid carries NahR repressor, and can be used for inducible gene expression (with sodium salicylate) following integration. The pIT5_KD_NahR need to be propagated in a pir+ strain of E. coli.
How to cite: pIT5_KD_NahR was a gift from Keith Shearwin (Addgene plasmid # 173778 ; http://n2t.net/addgene:173778 ; RRID:Addgene_173778)
